Addgene plasmid #193341: pAAV-TRE-mNeonGreen-WPRE
Purpose: AAV-mediated expression of mNeonGreen under the TRE promoter in mammalian cells
Depositing lab: Takeshi Imai. Depositing organization: Kyushu University. Publication: Automated neuronal reconstruction with super-multicolour Tetbow labelling and threshold-based clustering of colour hues. Leiwe MN, Fujimoto S, Baba T, Moriyasu D, Saha B, Sakaguchi R, Inagaki S, Imai T. Nat Commun. 2024 Jun 25;15(1):5279. doi: 10.1038/s41467-024-49455-y. PubMed 38918382.
Backbone
  Vector backbone: AAV2
  Total vector size (bp): 5120
  Vector type: Mammalian Expression, AAV
Growth in bacteria
  Bacterial resistance: Ampicillin, 100 μg/mL
  Growth temperature: 37°C
  Growth strain: NEB Stable
  Copy number: High Copy
Gene/Insert
  Gene/Insert name: mNeonGreen
  Species: Modified fluorescent protein
  Insert size (bp): 711
  Promoter: TRE
  Cloning method: Gibson Cloning
  Sequencing primers: 5′ ATGTCGAGGTAGGCGTGTAC; 3′ WPRE-R
Resource information
  A portion of this plasmid was derived from a plasmid made by: The mNeonGreen gene was purchased from Allele Biotechnology
Terms and licenses: Academic/Nonprofit Terms; Industry Terms: Not Available to Industry
Depositor comments: Please visit https://www.biorxiv.org/content/10.1101/2022.10.20.512984v1 for bioRxiv preprint.
How to cite: pAAV-TRE-mNeonGreen-WPRE was a gift from Takeshi Imai (Addgene plasmid # 193341 ; http://n2t.net/addgene:193341 ; RRID:Addgene_193341)
