[The description below was written by a language model from this plasmid's Addgene catalogue record and pLannotate feature annotations shown in this document.]
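Description:
pAAV-TRE-mNeonGreen-WPRE is an AAV2-based transfer plasmid for producing recombinant adeno-associated virus that expresses the fluorescent protein mNeonGreen in mammalian cells under tetracycline-system control. In bacteria it is maintained as a high-copy plasmid through a ColE1/pUC-type origin and selected with ampicillin via the β-lactamase gene and its own promoter. An f1 phage origin is also present, and short lacZα and lacI fragments are backbone remnants with no evident function.

The payload lies between two AAV2 inverted terminal repeats, which are the cis elements needed for replication and packaging of the intervening DNA into AAV particles. Within them, a tight TRE promoter (seven tet operator repeats upstream of a minimal CMV promoter) drives the mNeonGreen coding sequence, a bright, rapidly maturing monomeric green/yellow protein derived from Branchiostoma lanceolatum. It is followed by a WPRE, which boosts transcript stability and expression, and an SV40 polyadenylation signal. The poly(A) signal is annotated on the reverse strand, alongside a small large T antigen fragment that is part of the same SV40 region. Because the TRE has little activity alone, expression depends on a tetracycline transactivator (tTA or rtTA) supplied separately, which this plasmid does not encode.

The associated publication concerns multicolour Tetbow labelling for automated neuronal reconstruction, which suggests use as one colour component in combinatorial neuron labelling. The annotated sequence is a partial sequencing result of 4,812 nt, somewhat shorter than the catalogued 5,120 bp. One ITR is annotated only as a fragment, so the feature table may not represent the whole plasmid.
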