Features (pLannotate 1.2.2; 14 found; start..end, strand, type, name):
     16..148     -  repeat_region  AAV2 ITR (fragment): inverted terminal repeat of adeno-associated virus serotype 2 inverted
    216..528     +  promoter       tight TRE promoter: Tet-responsive promoter PTight, consisting of seven tet operator sequences followed by the minimal CMV promoter
    545..1252    +  CDS            mNeonGreen: mNeonGreen is a basic (constitutively fluorescent) green/yellow fluorescent protein published in 2013, derived from Branchiostoma lanceolatum. It is reported to be a very rapidly-maturing monomer with moderate acid sensitivity.
   1268..1856    +  misc_feature   WPRE: woodchuck hepatitis virus posttranscriptional regulatory element
   1857..1876    +  misc_feature   MCS (fragment): pBluescript multiple cloning site
   1905..2026    -  polyA_signal   SV40 poly(A) signal: SV40 polyadenylation signal
   2049..2117    -  CDS            large T antigen (fragment): large T antigen from SV40 (simian virus 40)
   2188..2321    +  repeat_region  AAV2 ITR: inverted terminal repeat of adeno-associated virus serotype 2 inverted
   2315..2371    -  CDS            lacI (fragment): lac repressor; lacI; The lac repressor binds to the lac operator to inhibit transcription in E. coli. This inhibition can be relieved by adding lactose or isopropyl-β-D-thiogalactopyranoside (IPTG).
   2554..3142    -  rep_origin     ori: high-copy-number ColE1/pMB1/pBR322/pUC origin of replication
   3313..4173    -  CDS            AmpR: β-lactamase; bla; confers resistance to ampicillin, carbenicillin, and related antibiotics
   4174..4278    -  promoter       AmpR promoter: bla
   4331..4759    -  rep_origin     f1 ori (sequence partly withheld): f1 bacteriophage origin of replication; arrow indicates direction of (+) strand synthesis
   4764..21      -  CDS            lacZα (fragment) (across the origin): LacZα fragment of β-galactosidase; lacZ fragment
>Addgene plasmid #193341 | pAAV-TRE-mNeonGreen-WPRE | addgene full sequence | sequence record 394269 | Addgene Partial NGS Result
TCTTCGCTATTACGCCAGCTGCGCGCTCGCTCGCTCACTGAGGCCGCCCGGGCAAAGCCCGGGCGTCGGG
CGACCTTTGGTCGCCCGGCCTCAGTGAGCGAGCGAGCGCGCAGAGAGGGAGTGGCCAACTCCATCACTAG
GGGTTCCTTGTAGTTAATGATTAACCCGCCATGCTACTTATCTACGTAGCCATGCTCTAGGAAGATCTCG
AATTGGTTTACTCCCTATCAGTGATAGAGAACGTATGTCGAGTTTACTCCCTATCAGTGATAGAGAACGA
TGTCGAGTTTACTCCCTATCAGTGATAGAGAACGTATGTCGAGTTTACTCCCTATCAGTGATAGAGAACG
TATGTCGAGTTTACTCCCTATCAGTGATAGAGAACGTATGTCGAGTTTATCCCTATCAGTGATAGAGAAC
GTATGTCGAGTTTACTCCCTATCAGTGATAGAGAACGTATGTCGAGGTAGGCGTGTACGGTGGGAGGCCT
ATATAAGCAGAGCTCGTTTAGTGAACCGTCAGATCGCCTGGAGAATTCGCCACCATGGTGAGCAAGGGCG
AGGAGGATAACATGGCCTCTCTCCCAGCGACACATGAGTTACACATCTTTGGCTCCATCAACGGTGTGGA
CTTTGACATGGTGGGTCAGGGCACCGGCAATCCAAATGATGGTTATGAGGAGTTAAACCTGAAGTCCACC
AAGGGTGACCTCCAGTTCTCCCCCTGGATTCTGGTCCCTCATATCGGGTATGGCTTCCATCAGTACCTGC
CCTACCCTGACGGGATGTCGCCTTTCCAGGCCGCCATGGTAGATGGCTCCGGATACCAAGTCCATCGCAC
AATGCAGTTTGAAGATGGTGCCTCCCTTACTGTTAACTACCGCTACACCTACGAGGGAAGCCACATCAAA
GGAGAGGCCCAGGTGAAGGGGACTGGTTTCCCTGCTGACGGTCCTGTGATGACCAACTCGCTGACCGCTG
CGGACTGGTGCAGGTCGAAGAAGACTTACCCCAACGACAAAACCATCATCAGTACCTTTAAGTGGAGTTA
CACCACTGGAAATGGCAAGCGCTACCGGAGCACTGCGCGGACCACCTACACCTTTGCCAAGCCAATGGCG
GCTAACTATCTGAAGAACCAGCCGATGTACGTGTTCCGTAAGACGGAGCTCAAGCACTCCAAGACCGAGC
TCAACTTCAAGGAGTGGCAAAAGGCCTTTACCGATGTGATGGGCATGGACGAGCTGTACAAGTGAAAGCT
TATCGATAATCAACCTCTGGATTACAAAATTTGTGAAAGATTGACTGGTATTCTTAACTATGTTGCTCCT
TTTACGCTATGTGGATACGCTGCTTTAATGCCTTTGTATCATGCTATTGCTTCCCGTATGGCTTTCATTT
TCTCCTCCTTGTATAAATCCTGGTTGCTGTCTCTTTATGAGGAGTTGTGGCCCGTTGTCAGGCAACGTGG
CGTGGTGTGCACTGTGTTTGCTGACGCAACCCCCACTGGTTGGGGCATTGCCACCACCTGTCAGCTCCTT
TCCGGGACTTTCGCTTTCCCCCTCCCTATTGCCACGGCGGAACTCATCGCCGCCTGCCTTGCCCGCTGCT
GGACAGGGGCTCGGCTGTTGGGCACTGACAATTCCGTGGTGTTGTCGGGGAAATCATCGTCCTTTCCTTG
GCTGCTCGCCTGTGTTGCCACCTGGATTCTGCGCGGGACGTCCTTCTGCTACGTCCCTTCGGCCCTCAAT
CCAGCGGACCTTCCTTCCCGCGGCCTGCTGCCGGCTCTGCGGCCTCTTCCGCGTCTTCGCCTTCGCCCTC
AGACGAGTCGGATCTCCCTTTGGGCCGCCTCCCCGCATCGATACCGTCGACCTCGACCCGGGCGGCCGCT
TCGAGCAGACATGATAAGATACATTGATGAGTTTGGACAAACCACAACTAGAATGCAGTGAAAAAAATGC
TTTATTTGTGAAATTTGTGATGCTATTGCTTTATTTGTAACCATTATAAGCTGCAATAAACAAGTTAACA
ACAACAATTGCATTCATTTTATGTTTCAGGTTCAGGGGGAGATGTGGGAGGTTTTTTAAAGCAAGTAAAA
CCTCTACAAATGTGGTAAAATCGATAAGGATCTTCCTAGAGCATGGCTACGTAGATAAGTAGCATGGCGG
GTTAATCATTAACTACAAGGAACCCCTAGTGATGGAGTTGGCCACTCCCTCTCTGCGCGCTCGCTCGCTC
ACTGAGGCCGGGCGACCAAAGGTCGCCCGACGCCCGGGCTTTGCCCGGGCGGCCTCAGTGAGCGAGCGAG
CGCGCAGCTGCATTAATGAATCGGCCAACGCGCGGGGAGAGGCGGTTTGCGTATTGGGCGCTCTTCCGCT
TCCTCGCTCACTGACTCGCTGCGCTCGGTCGTTCGGCTGCGGCGAGCGGTATCAGCTCACTCAAAGGCGG
TAATACGGTTATCCACAGAATCAGGGGATAACGCAGGAAAGAACATGTGAGCAAAAGGCCAGCAAAAGGC
CAGGAACCGTAAAAAGGCCGCGTTGCTGGCGTTTTTCCATAGGCTCCGCCCCCCTGACGAGCATCACAAA
AATCGACGCTCAAGTCAGAGGTGGCGAAACCCGACAGGACTATAAAGATACCAGGCGTTTCCCCCTGGAA
GCTCCCTCGTGCGCTCTCCTGTTCCGACCCTGCCGCTTACCGGATACCTGTCCGCCTTTCTCCCTTCGGG
AAGCGTGGCGCTTTCTCATAGCTCACGCTGTAGGTATCTCAGTTCGGTGTAGGTCGTTCGCTCCAAGCTG
GGCTGTGTGCACGAACCCCCCGTTCAGCCCGACCGCTGCGCCTTATCCGGTAACTATCGTCTTGAGTCCA
ACCCGGTAAGACACGACTTATCGCCACTGGCAGCAGCCACTGGTAACAGGATTAGCAGAGCGAGGTATGT
AGGCGGTGCTACAGAGTTCTTGAAGTGGTGGCCTAACTACGGCTACACTAGAAGAACAGTATTTGGTATC
TGCGCTCTGCTGAAGCCAGTTACCTTCGGAAAAAGAGTTGGTAGCTCTTGATCCGGCAAACAAACCACCG
CTGGTAGCGGTGGTTTTTTTGTTTGCAAGCAGCAGATTACGCGCAGAAAAAAAGGATCTCAAGAAGATCC
TTTGATCTTTTCTACGGGGTCTGACGCTCAGTGGAACGAAAACTCACGTTAAGGGATTTTGGTCATGAGA
TTATCAAAAAGGATCTTCACCTAGATCCTTTTAAATTAAAAATGAAGTTTTAAATCAATCTAAAGTATAT
ATGAGTAAACTTGGTCTGACAGTTACCAATGCTTAATCAGTGAGGCACCTATCTCAGCGATCTGTCTATT
TCGTTCATCCATAGTTGCCTGACTCCCCGTCGTGTAGATAACTACGATACGGGAGGGCTTACCATCTGGC
CCCAGTGCTGCAATGATACCGCGAGACCCACGCTCACCGGCTCCAGATTTATCAGCAATAAACCAGCCAG
CCGGAAGGGCCGAGCGCAGAAGTGGTCCTGCAACTTTATCCGCCTCCATCCAGTCTATTAATTGTTGCCG
GGAAGCTAGAGTAAGTAGTTCGCCAGTTAATAGTTTGCGCAACGTTGTTGCCATTGCTACAGGCATCGTG
GTGTCACGCTCGTCGTTTGGTATGGCTTCATTCAGCTCCGGTTCCCAACGATCAAGGCGAGTTACATGAT
CCCCCATGTTGTGCAAAAAAGCGGTTAGCTCCTTCGGTCCTCCGATCGTTGTCAGAAGTAAGTTGGCCGC
AGTGTTATCACTCATGGTTATGGCAGCACTGCATAATTCTCTTACTGTCATGCCATCCGTAAGATGCTTT
TCTGTGACTGGTGAGTACTCAACCAAGTCATTCTGAGAATAGTGTATGCGGCGACCGAGTTGCTCTTGCC
CGGCGTCAATACGGGATAATACCGCGCCACATAGCAGAACTTTAAAAGTGCTCATCATTGGAAAACGTTC
TTCGGGGCGAAAACTCTCAAGGATCTTACCGCTGTTGAGATCCAGTTCGATGTAACCCACTCGTGCACCC
AACTGATCTTCAGCATCTTTTACTTTCACCAGCGTTTCTGGGTGAGCAAAAACAGGAAGGCAAAATGCCG
CAAAAAAGGGAATAAGGGCGACACGGAAATGTTGAATACTCATACTCTTCCTTTTTCAATATTATTGAAG
CATTTATCAGGGTTATTGTCTCATGAGCGGATACATATTTGAATGTATTTAGAAAAATAAACAAATAGGG
GTTCCGCGCACATTTCCCCGAAAAGTGCCACCTAAATTGTAAGCGTTAATATTTTGTTAAAATTCGCGTT
AAATTTTTGTTAAATCAGCTCATTTTTTAACCAATAGGCCGAAATCGGCAAAATCCCTTATAAATCAAAA
GAATAGACCGAGATAGGGT
[37 nt withheld, positions 4430-4466]
AAAGAACGTGGACTCCAACGTCAAAGG
[49 nt withheld, positions 4494-4542]
T
[91 nt withheld, positions 4544-4634]
G
[124 nt withheld, positions 4636-4759]
CCCATTCGCCATTCAGGCTGCGCAACTGTTGGGAAGGGCGATCGGTGCGGGCC
